>Addgene plasmid #27680 | CLC-pmCherryC1 | addgene full sequence | sequence record 194027 | Addgene NGS Result
GATGGGCGGAGTTAGGGGCGGGACTATGGTTGCTGACTAATTGAGATGCATGCTTTGCATACTTCTGCCT
GCTGGGGAGCCTGGGGACTTTCCACACCTGGTTGCTGACTAATTGAGATGCATGCTTTGCATACTTCTGC
CTGCTGGGGAGCCTGGGGACTTTCCACACCCTAACTGACACACATTCCACAGCTGGTTCTTTCCGCCTCA
GGACTCTTCCTTTTTCAATATTATTGAAGCATTTATCAGGGTTATTGTCTCATGAGCGGATACATATTTG
AATGTATTTAGAAAAATAAACAAATAGGGGTTCCGCGCACATTTCCCCGAAAAGTGCCACCTG
[124 nt withheld, positions 344-467]
C
[91 nt withheld, positions 469-559]
A
[49 nt withheld, positions 561-609]
CCTTTGACGTTGGAGTCCACGTTCTTT
[37 nt withheld, positions 637-673]
ACCCTATCTCGGTCTATTCTTTTGATTTATAAGGGATTTTGCCGATTTCGGCCTATTGGTTAAAAAATGA
GCTGATTTAACAAAAATTTAACGCGAATTTTAACAAAATATTAACGCTTACAATTTACGCGTTAAGATAC
ATTGATGAGTTTGGACAAACCACAACTAGAATGCAGTGAAAAAAATGCTTTATTTGTGAAATTTGTGATG
CTATTGCTTTATTTGTAACCATTATAAGCTGCAATAAACAAGTTAACAACAACAATTGCATTCATTTTAT
GTTTCAGGTTCAGGGGGAGGTGTGGGAGGTTTTTTAAAGCAAGTAAAACCTCTACAAATGTGGTATGGCT
GATTATGATCAGTTATCTAGATCCGGTGGATCCCGGGCCCGCGGTACCTCAGTGCACCAGGGGGGCCTGC
TTCAGGGAGATGAGGACTGAGCGCATGCGAGAGACATCTTTGGCCTGTTTGCTGGACTTGGGGTTAAAGT
CACACAGGCGGGCCACCCGCTCCCACTCAGTGCCTGGGGATGACTCGTCAATGTCATTTACAAAGGCTTC
TTCTGCTGCCCTGTTGTTTGCCTTTGTCTTCTGTAGCTGCTCGTCCTGCCTCGCATACCACTCTTCCAGC
TCCTTTATCGCCTTTTCTTTCCACTCCGCTTCTTGCTTCCGAGAATTGGCATCGAGGGCTTCCAGGCGCT
CTGTCTGCTCTTCTCTCCACTTACGGATACTTTCAGGCTCTGATTGCAATCGATCCACTTCTGAAATGGC
TGCGTAACTGTCTGTTGGACCATTGCTCTCCTGGTAGTATTCACCATTCATCACTCCGTCAACAGCATCC
GGACCTCCCGGCGGCTCGCCGTGTGGCTGCGGCCCGGGGGCGCCGCCGTCCAGGATGGCGAAGGCCTCAT
CGTTCTCGATGCCCGCAATCTCACTCTCTTGCTGCGCCAAGAAGGCCGCGGCCGGGTCTTCTTCGCCGGC
GCCCGCCACCCCGTTTCCTAGAGCGGGGCCACCGGGCGCACCGGCGGGAGCGCCGAATGGATCCAACTCG
GCCATAGAATTCGAAGCTTGAGCTCGAGATCTGAGTCCGGACTTGTACAGCTCGTCCATGCCGCCGGTGG
AGTGGCGGCCCTCGGCGCGTTCGTACTGTTCCACGATGGTGTAGTCCTCGTTGTGGGAGGTGATGTCCAA
CTTGATGTTGACGTTGTAGGCGCCGGGCAGCTGCACGGGCTTCTTGGCCTTGTAGGTGGTCTTGACCTCA
GCGTCGTAGTGGCCGCCGTCCTTCAGCTTCAGCCTCTGCTTGATCTCGCCCTTCAGGGCGCCGTCCTCGG
GGTACATCCGCTCGGAGGAGGCCTCCCAGCCCATGGTCTTCTTCTGCATTACGGGGCCGTCGGAGGGGAA
GTTGGTGCCGCGCAGCTTCACCTTGTAGATGAACTCGCCGTCCTGCAGGGAGGAGTCCTGGGTCACGGTC
ACCACGCCGCCGTCCTCGAAGTTCATCACGCGCTCCCACTTGAAGCCCTCGGGGAAGGACAGCTTCAAGT
AGTCGGGGATGTCGGCGGGGTGCTTCACGTAGGCCTTGGAGCCGTACATGAACTGAGGGGACAGGATGTC
CCAGGCGAAGGGCAGGGGGCCACCCTTGGTCACCTTCAGCTTGGCGGTCTGGGTGCCCTCGTAGGGGCGG
CCCTCGCCCTCGCCCTCGATCTCGAACTCGTGGCCGTTCACGGAGCCCTCCATGTGCACCTTGAAGCGCA
TGAACTCCTTGATGATGGCCATGTTATCCTCCTCGCCCTTGCTCACCATGGTGCTAGCGGATCTGACGGT
TCACTAAACCAGCTCTGCTTATATAGACCTCCCACCGTACACGCCTACCGCCCATTTGCGTCAATGGGGC
GGAGTTGTTACGACATTTTGGAAAGTCCCGTTGATTTTGGTGCCAAAACAAACTCCCATTGACGTCAATG
GGGTGGAGACTTGGAAATCCCCGTGAGTCAAACCGCTATCCACGCCCATTGATGTACTGCCAAAACCGCA
TCACCATGGTAATAGCGATGACTAATACGTAGATGTACTGCCAAGTAGGAAAGTCCCATAAGGTCATGTA
CTGGGCATAATGCCAGGCGGGCCATTTACCGTCATTGACGTCAATAGGGGGCGTACTTGGCATATGATAC
ACTTGATGTACTGCCAAGTGGGCAGTTTACCGTAAATACTCCACCCATTGACGTCAATGGAAAGTCCCTA
TTGGCGTTACTATGGGAACATACGTCATTATTGACGTCAATGGGCGGGGGTCGTTGGGCGGTCAGCCAGG
CGGGCCATTTACCGTAAGTTATGTAACGCGGAACTCCATATATGGGCTATGAACTAATGACCCCGTAATT
GATTACTATTAATAACTAATGCATGGCGGTAATACGGTTATCCACAGAATCAGGGGATAACGCAGGAAAG
AACATGTGAGCAAAAGGCCAGCAAAAGGCCAGGAACCGTAAAAAGGCCGCGTTGCTGGCGTTTTTCCATA
GGCTCCGCCCCCCTGACGAGCATCACAAAAATCGACGCTCAAGTCAGAGGTGGCGAAACCCGACAGGACT
ATAAAGATACCAGGCGTTTCCCCCTGGAAGCTCCCTCGTGCGCTCTCCTGTTCCGACCCTGCCGCTTACC
GGATACCTGTCCGCCTTTCTCCCTTCGGGAAGCGTGGCGCTTTCTCATAGCTCACGCTGTAGGTATCTCA
GTTCGGTGTAGGTCGTTCGCTCCAAGCTGGGCTGTGTGCACGAACCCCCCGTTCAGCCCGACCGCTGCGC
CTTATCCGGTAACTATCGTCTTGAGTCCAACCCGGTAAGACACGACTTATCGCCACTGGCAGCAGCCACT
GGTAACAGGATTAGCAGAGCGAGGTATGTAGGCGGTGCTACAGAGTTCTTGAAGTGGTGGCCTAACTACG
GCTACACTAGAAGAACAGTATTTGGTATCTGCGCTCTGCTGAAGCCAGTTACCTTCGGAAAAAGAGTTGG
TAGCTCTTGATCCGGCAAACAAACCACCGCTGGTAGCGGTGGTTTTTTTGTTTGCAAGCAGCAGATTACG
CGCAGAAAAAAAGGATCTCAAGAAGATCCTTTGATCTTTTCTACGGGGTCTGACGCTCAGTGGAACGAAA
ACTCACGTTAAGGGATTTTGGTCATGAGATTATCAAAAAGGATCTTCACCTAGATCCTTTTAAATTAAAA
ATGAAGTTTTAAATCAATCTAAAGTATATATGAGTAACCTGAGGCTATGGCAGGGCCTGCCGCCCCGACG
TTGGCTGCGAGCCCTGGGCCTTCACCCGAACTTGGGGGGTGGGGTGGGGAAAAGGAAGAAACGCGGGCGT
ATTGGCCCCAATGGGGTCTCGGTGGGGTATCGACAGAGTGCCAGCCCTGGGACCGAACCCCGCGTTTATG
AACAAACGACCCAACACCGTGCGTTTTATTCTGTCTTTTTATTGCCGTCATAGCGCGGGTTCCTTCCGGT
ATTGTCTCCTTCCGTGTTTCAGTTAGCCTCCCCCTAGGGTGGGCGAAGAACTCCAGCATGAGATCCCCGC
GCTGGAGGATCATCCAGCCGGCGTCCCGGAAAACGATTCCGAAGCCCAACCTTTCATAGAAGGCGGCGGT
GGAATCGAAATCTCGTGATGGCAGGTTGGGCGTCGCTTGGTCGGTCATTTCGAACCCCAGAGTCCCGCTC
AGAAGAACTCGTCAAGAAGGCGATAGAAGGCGATGCGCTGCGAATCGGGAGCGGCGATACCGTAAAGCAC
GAGGAAGCGGTCAGCCCATTCGCCGCCAAGCTCTTCAGCAATATCACGGGTAGCCAACGCTATGTCCTGA
TAGCGGTCCGCCACACCCAGCCGGCCACAGTCGATGAATCCAGAAAAGCGGCCATTTTCCACCATGATAT
TCGGCAAGCAGGCATCGCCATGGGTCACGACGAGATCCTCGCCGTCGGGCATGCTCGCCTTGAGCCTGGC
GAACAGTTCGGCTGGCGCGAGCCCCTGATGCTCTTCGTCCAGATCATCCTGATCGACAAGACCGGCTTCC
ATCCGAGTACGTGCTCGCTCGATGCGATGTTTCGCTTGGTGGTCGAATGGGCAGGTAGCCGGATCAAGCG
TATGCAGCCGCCGCATTGCATCAGCCATGATGGATACTTTCTCGGCAGGAGCAAGGTGAGATGACAGGAG
ATCCTGCCCCGGCACTTCGCCCAATAGCAGCCAGTCCCTTCCCGCTTCAGTGACAACGTCGAGCACAGCT
GCGCAAGGAACGCCCGTCGTGGCCAGCCACGATAGCCGCGCTGCCTCGTCTTGCAGTTCATTCAGGGCAC
CGGACAGGTCGGTCTTGACAAAAAGAACCGGGCGCCCCTGCGCTGACAGCCGGAACACGGCGGCATCAGA
GCAGCCGATTGTCTGTTGTGCCCAGTCATAGCCGAATAGCCTCTCCACCCAAGCGGCCGGAGAACCTGCG
TGCAATCCATCTTGTTCAATCATGCGAAACGATCCTCATCCTGTCTCTTGATCGATCTTTGCAAAAGCCT
AGGCCTCCAAAAAAGCCTCCTCACTACTTCTGGAATAGCTCAGAGGCCGAGGCGGCCTCGGCCTCTGCAT
AAATAAAAAAAATTAGTCAGCCATGGGGCGGAGAATGGGCGGAACTGGGCGGAGTTAGGGGCGG
Features (pLannotate 1.2.2; 16 found; start..end, strand, type, name):
    213..317     -  promoter       AmpR promoter: bla
    344..772     +  rep_origin     f1 ori (sequence partly withheld): f1 bacteriophage origin of replication; arrow indicates direction of (+) strand synthesis
    806..927     -  polyA_signal   SV40 poly(A) signal: SV40 polyadenylation signal
    950..1034    -  CDS            large T antigen (fragment): large T antigen from SV40 (simian virus 40)
   1046..1071    -  misc_feature   MCS (fragment): multiple cloning site
   1075..1728    -  CDS            Clta (fragment): CLCA_MOUSE - Experimental evidence at protein level: Swiss-Prot protein existence level 1. Clathrin is the major protein of the polyhedral coat of coated pits and vesicles. Acts as component of the TACC3/ch- TOG/clathrin complex proposed to contribute to stabilization of kinetochore fibers of the mitotic spindle by acting as inter- microtubule bridge (By similarity). From Mus musculus (Mouse).
   1729..1764    -  misc_feature   MCS (fragment): multiple cloning site
   1765..2472    -  CDS            mCherry: mCherry is a basic (constitutively fluorescent) red fluorescent protein published in 2004, derived from Discosoma sp.. It is reported to be a very rapidly-maturing monomer with low acid sensitivity.
   2504..2707    -  promoter       CMV promoter: human cytomegalovirus (CMV) immediate early promoter
   2708..3011    -  enhancer       CMV enhancer: human cytomegalovirus immediate early enhancer
   3186..3774    -  rep_origin     ori: high-copy-number ColE1/pMB1/pBR322/pUC origin of replication
   3996..4012    +  polyA_signal   bGH poly(A) signal (fragment): bovine growth hormone polyadenylation signal
   4103..4150    -  polyA_signal   HSV TK poly(A) signal: herpes simplex virus thymidine kinase polyadenylation signal (Cole and Stacy, 1985)
   4209..4361    -  CDS            ble (fragment): BLE_KLEPN - Experimental evidence at protein level: Swiss-Prot protein existence level 1. Binding protein with a strong affinity to the bleomycin family of antibiotics. Binds to CL990; an antimitotic-antibiotic compound. From Klebsiella pneumoniae.
   4382..5176    -  CDS            NeoR/KanR: aminoglycoside phosphotransferase from Tn5; aph(3')-II (or nptII); confers resistance to neomycin, kanamycin, and G418 (Geneticin®)
   5211..211     -  promoter       SV40 promoter (across the origin): SV40 enhancer and early promoter
