[The description below was written by a language model from this plasmid's Addgene catalogue record and pLannotate feature annotations shown in this document.]
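Description:
CLC-pmCherryC1 is a mammalian expression plasmid built on the Clontech pmCherry-C1 backbone that produces mouse clathrin light chain A (Clta) fused at its N terminus to the monomeric red fluorescent protein mCherry. The roughly 700 bp Clta coding sequence, derived from an IMAGE cDNA clone, was inserted between the EcoRI and KpnI sites of the multiple cloning site downstream of and in frame with mCherry, and both sites are retained. Transcription of the fusion is driven by the human cytomegalovirus immediate-early enhancer and promoter and terminated by the SV40 polyadenylation signal. The sequenced record is 5,357 nt, consistent with the stated backbone plus insert.

The plasmid replicates in E. coli from a high-copy ColE1/pUC-type origin and also carries an f1 origin for single-stranded DNA production. A single Tn5 aminoglycoside phosphotransferase (NeoR/KanR) cassette serves both hosts: a bacterial bla-type promoter gives kanamycin resistance in bacteria, while the SV40 enhancer/early promoter, paired with the HSV TK polyadenylation signal, gives G418 resistance for selecting stably transfected mammalian cells. The short large T antigen, ble and bGH poly(A) fragments flagged by the automated annotation are partial matches, most likely backbone remnants rather than functional elements.

The construct serves as a red fluorescent marker of clathrin coats. It comes from a study surveying the molecular dynamics of mammalian clathrin-mediated endocytosis, where a labelled light chain allows coated pits and vesicles to be followed in live cells by fluorescence microscopy, typically alongside other tagged endocytic proteins.
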