Addgene plasmid #27680: CLC-pmCherryC1
Depositing lab: Christien Merrifield. Depositing organization: MRC Laboratory of Molecular Biology. Publication: A high precision survey of the molecular dynamics of Mammalian clathrin-mediated endocytosis. Taylor MJ, Perrais D, Merrifield CJ. PLoS Biol. 2011 Mar . 9(3):e1000604. 10.1371/journal.pbio.1000604 PubMed 21445324.
Backbone
  Vector backbone: pmCherry-C1
  Backbone manufacturer: Clontech
  Backbone size w/o insert (bp): 4722
  Vector type: Mammalian Expression
  Selectable markers: Neomycin (select with G418)
Growth in bacteria
  Bacterial resistance: Kanamycin, 50 μg/mL
  Growth temperature: 37°C
  Growth strain: DH5alpha
  Copy number: Unknown
Gene/Insert
  Gene/Insert name: Clathrin Light Chain
  Species: M. musculus (mouse)
  Insert size (bp): 700
  Entrez Gene: Clta (a.k.a. Lca)
  Tag / fusion protein: mCherry (N terminal on insert)
  Cloning method: Restriction Enzyme; 5′ cloning site EcoRI (not destroyed); 3′ cloning site KpnI (not destroyed)
  Sequencing primers: 5′ mCherry-F 5'-ccccgtaatgcagaagaaga; 3′ SV40pA-R
Terms and licenses: Academic/Nonprofit Terms; Industry Terms: Not Available to Industry
Depositor comments: Cloned from IMAGE clone: 3154277 (MGC:68133).
How to cite: CLC-pmCherryC1 was a gift from Christien Merrifield (Addgene plasmid # 27680 ; http://n2t.net/addgene:27680 ; RRID:Addgene_27680)
