>Addgene plasmid #27680 | CLC-pmCherryC1 | addgene partial sequence | sequence record 34023 | 27680 with mCherry-F (5' ccccgtaatgcagaagaaga 3')
GAAAGGGCGAGATCAAGCAGAGGCTGAAGCTGAAGGACGGCGGCCACTACGACGCTGAGGTCAAGACCAC
CTACAAGGCCAAGAAGCCCGTGCAGCTGCCCGGCGCCTACAACGTCAACATCAAGTTGGACATCACCTCC
CACAACGAGGACTACACCATCGTGGAACAGTACGAACGCGCCGAGGGCCGCCACTCCACCGGCGGCATGG
ACGAGCTGTACAAGTCCGGACTCAGATCTCGAGCTCAAGCTTCGAATTCTATGGCCGAGTTGGATCCATT
CGGCGCTCCCGCCGGTGCGCCCGGTGGCCCCGCTCTAGGAAACGGGGTGGCGGGCGCCGGCGAAGAAGAC
CCGGCCGCGGCCTTCTTGGCGCAGCAAGAGAGTGAGATTGCGGGCATCGAGAACGATGAGGCCTTCGCCA
TCCTGGACGGCGGCGCCCCCGGGCCGCAGCCACACGGCGAGCCGCCGGGAGGTCCGGATGCTGTTGACGG
AGTGATGAATGGTGAATACTACCAGGAGAGCAATGGTCCAACAGACAGTTACGCAGCCATTTCAGAAGTG
GATCGATTGCAATCAGAGCCTGAAAGTATCCGTAAGTGGAGAGAAGAGCAGACAGAGCGCCTGGAAGCCC
TCGATGCCAATTCTCGGAAGCAAGAAGCGGAGTGGAAAGAAAAGGCGATAAAGGAGCTGGAAGAGTGGTA
TGCGAGGCAGGACGAGCAGCTACAGAAGACAAAGGCAAACAACAGGGCAGCAGAAGAAGCCTTTGTAAAT
GACATTGACGAGTCATCCCCAGGCACTGAGTGGGAGCGGGTGGCCCGCCTGTGTGACTTTAACCCCAAGT
CCAGCAAACAGGCCAAAGATGTCTCTCGCATGCGCTCAGTCCTCATCTCCCTGAAGCAGGCCCCC
